>Addgene plasmid #195028 | pInducer20-iCreb5(T59/T61D)(HA) | addgene full sequence | sequence record 383834 | Addgene Partial NGS Result
CTAACGTTACTGGCCGAAGCCGCTTGGAATAAGGCCGGTGTGCGTTTGTCTATATGTTATTTTCCACCAT
ATTGCCGTCTTTTGGCAATGTGAGGGCCCGGAAACCTGGCCCTGTCTTCTTGACGAGCATTCCTAGGGGT
CTTTCCCCTCTCGCCAAAGGAATGCAAGGTCTGTTGAATGTCGTGAAGGAAGCAGTTCCTCTGGAAGCTT
CTTGAAGACAAACAACGTCTGTAGCGACCCTTTGCAGGCAGCGGAACCCCCCACCTGGCGACAGGTGCCT
CTGCGGCCAAAAGCCACGTGTATAAGATACACCTGCAAAGGCGGCACAACCCCAGTGCCACGTTGTGAGT
TGGATAGTTGTGGAAAGAGTCAAATGGCTCTCCTCAAGCGTATTCAACAAGGGGCTGAAGGATGCCCAGA
AGGTACCCCATTGTATGGGATCTGATCTGGGGCCTCGGTGCACATGCTTTACATGTGTTTAGTCGAGGTT
AAAAAAACGTCTAGGCCCCCCGAACCACGGGGACGTGGTTTTCCTTTGAAAAACACGATGATAAGCTTAC
CGGTCCACCATGATTGAACAAGATGGATTGCACGCAGGTTCTCCGGCCGCTTGGGTGGAGAGGCTATTCG
GCTATGACTGGGCACAACAGACAATCGGCTGCTCTGATGCCGCCGTGTTCCGGCTGTCAGCGCAGGGGCG
CCCGGTTCTTTTTGTCAAGACCGACCTGTCCGGTGCCCTGAATGAACTGCAAGACGAGGCAGCGCGGCTA
TCGTGGCTGGCCACGACGGGCGTTCCTTGCGCAGCTGTGCTCGACGTTGTCACTGAAGCGGGAAGGGACT
GGCTGCTATTGGGCGAAGTGCCGGGGCAGGATCTCCTGTCATCTCACCTTGCTCCTGCCGAGAAAGTATC
CATCATGGCTGATGCAATGCGGCGGCTGCATACGCTTGATCCGGCTACCTGCCCATTCGACCACCAAGCG
AAACATCGCATCGAGCGAGCACGTACTCGGATGGAAGCCGGTCTTGTCGATCAGGATGATCTGGACGAAG
AGCATCAGGGGCTCGCGCCAGCCGAACTGTTCGCCAGGCTCAAGGCGAGCATGCCCGACGGCGAGGATCT
CGTCGTGACCCATGGCGATGCCTGCTTGCCGAATATCATGGTGGAAAATGGCCGCTTTTCTGGATTCATC
GACTGTGGCCGGCTGGGTGTGGCGGACCGCTATCAGGACATAGCGTTGGCTACCCGTGATATTGCTGAAG
AGCTTGGCGGCGAATGGGCTGACCGCTTCCTCGTGCTTTACGGTATCGCCGCTCCCGATTCGCAGCGCAT
CGCCTTCTATCGCCTTCTTGACGAGTTCTTCTGATGTACAAGTAAAGCGGCCGCGACTCTAGATCATAAT
CAGCCATACCACATTTGTAGAGGTTTTACTTGCTTTAAAAAACCTCCCACACCTCCCCCTGAACCTGAAA
CATAAAATGAATGCAATTGTTGTTGTTTAGTCCCTCCCAATTCGATATCAAGCTTATCGCGATAGATCCT
AATCAACCTCTGGATTACAAAATTTGTGAAAGATTGACTGGTATTCTTAACTATGTTGCTCCTTTTACGC
TATGTGGATACGCTGCTTTAATGCCTTTGTATCATGCTATTGCTTCCCGTATGGCTTTCATTTTCTCCTC
CTTGTATAAATCCTGGTTGCTGTCTCTTTATGAGGAGTTGTGGCCCGTTGTCAGGCAACGTGGCGTGGTG
TGCACTGTGTTTGCTGACGCAACCCCCACTGGTTGGGGCATTGCCACCACCTGTCAGCTCCTTTCCGGGA
CTTTCGCTTTCCCCCTCCCTATTGCCACGGCGGAACTCATCGCCGCCTGCCTTGCCCGCTGCTGGACAGG
GGCTCGGCTGTTGGGCACTGACAATTCCGTGGTGTTGTCGGGGAAATCATCGTCCTTTCCTTGGCTGCTC
GCCTGTGTTGCCACCTGGATTCTGCGCGGGACGTCCTTCTGCTACGTCCCTTCGGCCCTCAATCCAGCGG
ACCTTCCTTCCCGCGGCCTGCTGCCGGCTCTGCGGCCTCTTCCGCGTCTTCGCCTTCGCCCTCAGACGAG
TCGGATCTCCCTTTGGGCCGCCTCCCCGCCTGAGATCCTTTAAGACCAATGACTTACAAGGCAGCTGTAG
ATCTTAGCCACTTTTTAAAAGAAAAGGGGGGACTGGAAGGGCTAATTCACTCCCAACGAAGACAAGATCT
GCTTTTTGCTTGTACTGGGTCTCTCTGGTTAGACCAGATCTGAGCCTGGGAGCTCTCTGGCTAACTAGGG
AACCCACTGCTTAAGCCTCAATAAAGCTTGCCTTGAGTGCTTCAAGTAGTGTGTGCCCGTCTGTTGTGTG
ACTCTGGTAACTAGAGATCCCTCAGACCCTTTTAGTCAGTGTGGAAAATCTCTAGCAGTAGTAGTTCATG
TCATCTTATTATTCAGTATTTATAACTTGCAAAGAAATGAATATCAGAGAGTGAGAGGCCCGGGTTAATT
AAGGAAAGGGCTAGATCATTCTTGAAGACGAAAGGGCCTCGTGATACGCCTATTTTTATAGGTTAATGTC
ATGATAATAATGGTTTCTTAGACGTCAGGTGGCACTTTTCGGGGAAATGTGCGCGGAACCCCTATTTGTT
TATTTTTCTAAATACATTCAAATATGTATCCGCTCATGAGACAATAACCCTGATAAATGCTTCAATAATA
TTGAAAAAGGAAGAGTATGAGTATTCAACATTTCCGTGTCGCCCTTATTCCCTTTTTTGCGGCATTTTGC
CTTCCTGTTTTTGCTCACCCAGAAACGCTGGTGAAAGTAAAAGATGCTGAAGATCAGTTGGGTGCACGAG
TGGGTTACATCGAACTGGATCTCAACAGCGGTAAGATCCTTGAGAGTTTTCGCCCCGAAGAACGTTTTCC
AATGATGAGCACTTTTAAAGTTCTGCTATGTGGCGCGGTATTATCCCGTGTTGACGCCGGGCAAGAGCAA
CTCGGTCGCCGCATACACTATTCTCAGAATGACTTGGTTGAGTACTCACCAGTCACAGAAAAGCATCTTA
CGGATGGCATGACAGTAAGAGAATTATGCAGTGCTGCCATAACCATGAGTGATAACACTGCGGCCAACTT
ACTTCTGACAACGATCGGAGGACCGAAGGAGCTAACCGCTTTTTTGCACAACATGGGGGATCATGTAACT
CGCCTTGATCGTTGGGAACCGGAGCTGAATGAAGCCATACCAAACGACGAGCGTGACACCACGATGCCTG
TAGCAATGGCAACAACGTTGCGCAAACTATTAACTGGCGAACTACTTACTCTAGCTTCCCGGCAACAATT
AATAGACTGGATGGAGGCGGATAAAGTTGCAGGACCACTTCTGCGCTCGGCCCTTCCGGCTGGCTGGTTT
ATTGCTGATAAATCTGGAGCCGGTGAGCGTGGGTCTCGCGGTATCATTGCAGCACTGGGGCCAGATGGTA
AGCCCTCCCGTATCGTAGTTATCTACACGACGGGGAGTCAGGCAACTATGGATGAACGAAATAGACAGAT
CGCTGAGATAGGTGCCTCACTGATTAAGCATTGGTAACTGTCAGACCAAGTTTACTCATATATACTTTAG
ATTGATTTAAAACTTCATTTTTAATTTAAAAGGATCTAGGTGAAGATCCTTTTTGATAATCTCATGACCA
AAATCCCTTAACGTGAGTTTTCGTTCCACTGAGCGTCAGACCCCGTAGAAAAGATCAAAGGATCTTCTTG
AGATCCTTTTTTTCTGCGCGTAATCTGCTGCTTGCAAACAAAAAAACCACCGCTACCAGCGGTGGTTTGT
TTGCCGGATCAAGAGCTACCAACTCTTTTTCCGAAGGTAACTGGCTTCAGCAGAGCGCAGATACCAAATA
CTGTTCTTCTAGTGTAGCCGTAGTTAGGCCACCACTTCAAGAACTCTGTAGCACCGCCTACATACCTCGC
TCTGCTAATCCTGTTACCAGTGGCTGCTGCCAGTGGCGATAAGTCGTGTCTTACCGGGTTGGACTCAAGA
CGATAGTTACCGGATAAGGCGCAGCGGTCGGGCTGAACGGGGGGTTCGTGCACACAGCCCAGCTTGGAGC
GAACGACCTACACCGAACTGAGATACCTACAGCGTGAGCTATGAGAAAGCGCCACGCTTCCCGAAGGGAG
AAAGGCGGACAGGTATCCGGTAAGCGGCAGGGTCGGAACAGGAGAGCGCACGAGGGAGCTTCCAGGGGGA
AACGCCTGGTATCTTTATAGTCCTGTCGGGTTTCGCCACCTCTGACTTGAGCGTCGATTTTTGTGATGCT
CGTCAGGGGGGCGGAGCCTATGGAAAAACGCCAGCAACGCGGCCTTTTTACGGTTCCTGGCCTTTTGCTG
GCCTTTTGCTCACATGTTCTTTCCTGCGTTATCCCCTGATTCTGTGGATAACCGTATTACCGCCTTTGAG
TGAGCTGATACCGCTCGCCGCAGCCGAACGACCGAGCGCAGCGAGTCAGTGAGCGAGGAAGCGGAAGAGC
GCCCAATACGCAAACCGCCTCTCCCCGCGCGTTGGCCGATTCATTAATGCAGCAAGCTCATGGCTGACTA
ATTTTTTTTATTTATGCAGAGGCCGAGGCCGCCTCGGCCTCTGAGCTATTCCAGAAGTAGTGAGGAGGCT
TTTTTGGAGGCCTAGGCTTTTGCAAAAAGCTCCCCGTGGCACGACAGGTTTCCCGACTGGAAAGCGGGCA
GTGAGCGCAACGCAATTAATGTGAGTTAGCTCACTCATTAGGCACCCCAGGCTTTACACTTTATGCTTCC
GGCTCGTATGTTGTGTGGAATTGTGAGCGGATAACAATTTCACACAGGAAACAGCTATGACATGATTACG
AATTTCACAAATAAAGCATTTTTTTCACTGCATTCTAGTTGTGGTTTGTCCAAACTCATCAATGTATCTT
ATCATGTCTGGATCAACTGGATAACTCAAGCTAACCAAAATCATCCCAAACTTCCCACCCCATACCCTAT
TACCACTGCCAATTACCTGTGGTTTCATTTACTCTAAACCTGTGATTCCTCTGAATTATTTTCATTTTAA
AGAAATTGTATTTGTTAAATATGTACTACAAACTTAGTAGTTGGAAGGGCTAATTCACTCCCAAAGAAGA
CAAGATATCCTTGATCTGTGGATCTACCACACACAAGGCTACTTCCCTGATTAGCAGAACTACACACCAG
GGCCAGGGGTCAGATATCCACTGACCTTTGGATGGTGCTACAAGCTAGTACCAGTTGAGCCAGATAAGGT
AGAAGAGGCCAATAAAGGAGAGAACACCAGCTTGTTACACCCTGTGAGCCTGCATGGGATGGATGACCCG
GAGAGAGAAGTGTTAGAGTGGAGGTTTGACAGCCGCCTAGCATTTCATCACGTGGCCCGAGAGCTGCATC
CGGAGTACTTCAAGAACTGCTGATATCGAGCTTGCTACAAGGGACTTTCCGCTGGGGACTTTCCAGGGAG
GCGTGGCCTGGGCGGGACTGGGGAGTGGCGAGCCCTCAGATCCTGCATATAAGCAGCTGCTTTTTGCCTG
TACTGGGTCTCTCTGGTTAGACCAGATCTGAGCCTGGGAGCTCTCTGGCTAACTAGGGAACCCACTGCTT
AAGCCTCAATAAAGCTTGCCTTGAGTGCTTCAAGTAGTGTGTGCCCGTCTGTTGTGTGACTCTGGTAACT
AGAGATCCCTCAGACCCTTTTAGTCAGTGTGGAAAATCTCTAGCAGTGGCGCCCGAACAGGGACTTGAAA
GCGAAAGGGAAACCAGAGGAGCTCTCTCGACGCAGGACTCGGCTTGCTGAAGCGCGCACGGCAAGAGGCG
AGGGGCGGCGACTGGTGAGTACGCCAAAAATTTTGACTAGCGGAGGCTAGAAGGAGAGAGATGGGTGCGA
GAGCGTCAGTATTAAGCGGGGGAGAATTAGATCGCGATGGGAAAAAATTCGGTTAAGGCCAGGGGGAAAG
AAAAAATATAAATTAAAACATATAGTATGGGCAAGCAGGGAGCTAGAACGATTCGCAGTTAATCCTGGCC
TGTTAGAAACATCAGAAGGCTGTAGACAAATACTGGGACAGCTACAACCATCCCTTCAGACAGGATCAGA
AGAACTTAGATCATTATATAATACAGTAGCAACCCTCTATTGTGTGCATCAAAGGATAGAGATAAAAGAC
ACCAAGGAAGCTTTAGACAAGATAGAGGAAGAGCAAAACAAAAGTAAGACCACCGCACAGCAAGCGGCCG
GCCGCTGATCTTCAGACCTGGAGGAGGAGATATGAGGGACAATTGGAGAAGTGAATTATATAAATATAAA
GTAGTAAAAATTGAACCATTAGGAGTAGCACCCACCAAGGCAAAGAGAAGAGTGGTGCAGAGAGAAAAAA
GAGCAGTGGGAATAGGAGCTTTGTTCCTTGGGTTCTTGGGAGCAGCAGGAAGCACTATGGGCGCAGCGTC
AATGACGCTGACGGTACAGGCCAGACAATTATTGTCTGGTATAGTGCAGCAGCAGAACAATTTGCTGAGG
GCTATTGAGGCGCAACAGCATCTGTTGCAACTCACAGTCTGGGGCATCAAGCAGCTCCAGGCAAGAATCC
TGGCTGTGGAAAGATACCTAAAGGATCAACAGCTCCTGGGGATTTGGGGTTGCTCTGGAAAACTCATTTG
CACCACTGCTGTGCCTTGGAATGCTAGTTGGAGTAATAAATCTCTGGAACAGATTTGGAATCACACGACC
TGGATGGAGTGGGACAGAGAAATTAACAATTACACAAGCTTAATACACTCCTTAATTGAAGAATCGCAAA
ACCAGCAAGAAAAGAATGAACAAGAATTATTGGAATTAGATAAATGGGCAAGTTTGTGGAATTGGTTTAA
CATAACAAATTGGCTGTGGTATATAAAATTATTCATAATGATAGTAGGAGGCTTGGTAGGTTTAAGAATA
GTTTTTGCTGTACTTTCTATAGTGAATAGAGTTAGGCAGGGATATTCACCATTATCGTTTCAGACCCACC
TCCCAACCCCGAGGGGACCCGACAGGCCCGAAGGAATAGAAGAAGAAGGTGGAGAGAGAGACAGAGACAG
ATCCATTCGATTAGTGAACGGATCTCGACGGTATCGCCGAATTCACAAATGGCAGTATTCATCCACAATT
TTAAAAGAAAAGGGGGGATTGGGGGGTACAGTGCAGGGGAAAGAATAGTAGACATAATAGCAACAGACAT
ACAAACTAAAGAATTACAAAAACAAATTACAAAAATTCAAAATTTTCGGGTTTATTACAGGGACAGCAGA
GATCCAGTTTGGACTAGGATCCTTTACCACTCCCTATCAGTGATAGAGAAAAGTGAAAGTCGAGTTTACC
ACTCCCTATCAGTGATAGAGAAAAGTGAAAGTCGAGTTTACCACTCCCTATCAGTGATAGAGAAAAGTGA
AAGTCGAGTTTACCACTCCCTATCAGTGATAGAGAAAAGTGAAAGTCGAGTTTACCACTCCCTATCAGTG
ATAGAGAAAAGTGAAAGTCGAGTTTACCACTCCCTATCAGTGATAGAGAAAAGTGAAAGTCGAGTTTACC
ACTCCCTATCAGTGATAGAGAAAAGTGAAAGTCGAGCTCGGTACCCGGGTCGAGGTAGGCGTGTACGGTG
GGAGGCCTATATAAGCAGAGCTCGTTTAGTGAACCGTCAGATCGCCTGGAGACGCCATCCACGCTGTTTT
GACCTCCATAGAAGACACCGGGACCGATCCAGCCTCCGCGGCCCCGAACTAGTCCAGTGTGGTGGAATTC
TGCAGATATCAACAAGTTTGTACAAAAAAGCAGGCTCCGCGGCCGCCTTGTTTAACTTTAAGAAGGAGCC
CTTCACCATGATTTATGAGGAATCCAAGATGAATTTGGAGCAGGAGAGGCCGTTTGTCTGCAGTGCCCCA
GGCTGCTCCCAGCGCTTCCCAACAGAGGATCATCTGATGATTCATAGGCACAAGCATGAAATGACTTTGA
AGTTTCCCTCAATAAAAACAGACAATATGTTATCAGATCAAGATCCAGACCCAACGAGATTCCTGAAGAA
CTGCGAGGAGGTGGGGCTCTTCAGTGAGTTGGACTGCTCCCTAGAGCATGAGTTCAGGAAGGCTCAGGAG
GAAGAGAGCAGCAAGCGGAATATCTCGATGCATAACCCCGTTGGTGGGGCCATGGCGGGGCCTGGAGCTC
ACCAGCTCGGCAGCGCCCGGATGCCCAACCATGACACCAGCGTTGTGATTCAGCAAGCCATGCCGTCACC
CCAGTCCAGCTCTGTCATCACGCAGGCCCCTTCCACCAACCGCCAGATCGGGCCTGTCCCAGGCTCTCTA
TCTTCTCTGCTCCATCTTCACAACAGACAGAGACAGCCCATGCCAGCCTCCATGCCTGGGACCCTGCCCA
ACCCTACAATGCCGGGCTCTTCTGCCGTCTTGATGCCAATGGAGAGACAAATGTCAGTGAACTCCAACCT
CCTGGGAATGCAAGGTCCAAATCTCAGCAACCCCTGTGCTTCTCCCCAAGTCCAGCCAATGCATTCAGAA
GCTAAGATGAGGCTGAAGGCTGCATTGACTCACCACCCTGCTGCCATGTCGAATGGGAATATGAACACCA
TGGGCCACATGATGGAAATGATGGGCTCCCGGCAGGACCAGACGCCACACCATCACATGCACTCACACCC
GCATCAGCACCAGACACTGCCGGCCCACCACCCCTACCCGCACCAGCACCAGCACCCAGCACACCACCCT
CATCCTCAACCCCATCACCAGCAGAACCACCCACATCATCACTCCCACTCCCACCTTCATGCACACCCAG
CACATCACCAGACCTCGCCACACCCACCCCTGCACTCCGGCACCCAAGCACAGGTTTCACCAGCAACACA
ACAGATGCAGCCCACCCAGACAATACAGCCGCCCCAGCCCACAGGGGGGCGCCGGCGAAGGGTGGTGGAT
GAGGATCCTGACGAGAGGCGGCGGAAATTTCTGGAACGGAACCGGGCGGCCGCCACCCGCTGCAGGCAGA
AGAGGAAGGTCTGGGTGATGTCACTGGAAAAGAAAGCAGAAGAGCTCACCCAGACAAACATGCAGCTTCA
GAACGAAGTGTCCATGTTGAAGAACGAGGTGGCACAGCTGAAGCAGCTGTTGTTAACACATAAAGACTGC
CCCATAACAGCCATGCAGAAAGAATCACAAGGATATCTCAGTCCAGAGAGTAGCCCTCCTGCAAGTCCCA
CCCCCGCATGCTCACAGCAGCAGGTCATCCAGCATAACACCATCACCACTTCCTCGGCAGTCAGCGAGGT
GGTAGGAAGCTCTACCCTCAGCCAGCTCACCACTCACAGAACAGACCTGAACCCCATCCTCGGAGGTTAC
CCTTACGACGTCCCAGACTACGCTGGCTCCTACCCTTACGACGTCCCAGACTACGCTTACCCTTACGACG
TCCCAGACTACGCTTAAAAGGGTGGGCGCGCCGACCCAGCTTTCTTGTACAAAGTGGTTGATATCCAGCA
CAGTGGCGGCCGCTCGAGTCTAGAGGGCCCGCGGTTCGAATACCCATACGACGTCCCAGACTACGCTTAG
TAATGATTAATTAAACTAGAAATTCTACCGGGTAGGGGAGGCGCTTTTCCCAAGGCAGTCTGGAGTAACC
CACCCAAGATCTGGCCTCCGCGCCGGGTTTTGGCGCCTCCCGCGGGCGCCCCCCTCCTCACGGCGAGCGC
TGCCACGTCAGACGAAGGGCGCAGCGAGCGTCCTGATCCTTCCGCCCGGACGCTCAGGACAGCGGCCCGC
TGCTCATAAGACTCGGCCTTAGAACCCCAGTATCAGCAGAAGGACATTTTAGGACGGGACTTGGGTGACT
CTAGGGCACTGGTTTTCTTTCCAGAGAGCGGAACAGGCGAGGAAAAGTAGTCCCTTCTCGGCGATTCTGC
GGAGGGATCTCCGTGGGGCGGTGAACGCCGATGATTATATAAGGACGCGCCGGGTGTGGCACAGCTAGTT
CCGTCGCAGCCGGGATTTGGGTCGCGGTTCTTGTTTGTGGATCGCTGTGATCGTCACTTGGTGAGTAGCG
GGCTGCTGGGCTGGCCGGGGCTTTCGTGGCCGCCGGGCCGCTCGGTGGGACGGAAGCGTGTGGAGAGACC
GCCAAGGGCTGTAGTCTGGGTCCGCGAGCAAGGTTGCCCTGAACTGGGGGTTGGGGGGAGCGCAGCAAAA
TGGCGGCTGTTCCCGAGTCTTGAATGGAAGACGCTTGTGAGGCGGGCTGTGAGGTCGTTGAAACAAGGTG
GGGGGCATGGTGGGCGGCAAGAACCCAAGGTCTTGAGGCCTTCGCTAATGCGGGAAAGCTCTTATTCGGG
TGAGATGGGCTGGGGCACCATCTGGGGACCCTGACGTGAAGTTTGTCACTGACTGGAGAACTCGGTTTGT
CGTCTGTTGCGGGGGCGGCAGTTATGGCGGTGCCGTTGGGCAGTGCACCCGTACCTTTGGGAGCGCGCGC
CCTCGTCGTGTCGTGACGTCACCCGTTCTGTTGGCTTATAATGCAGGGTGGGGCCACCTGCCGGTAGGTG
TGCGGTAGGCTTTTCTCCGTCGCAGGACGCAGGGTTCGGGCCTAGGGTAGGCTCTCCTGAATCGACAGGC
GCCGGACCTCTGGTGAGGGGAGGGATAAGTGAGGCGTCAGTTTCTTTGGTCGGTTTTATGTACCTATCTT
CTTAAGTAGCTGAAGCTCCGGTTTTGAACTATGCGCTCGGGGTTGGCGAGTGTGTTTTGTGAAGTTTTTT
AGGCACCTTTTGAAATGTAATCATTTGGGTCAATATGTAATTTTCAGTGTTAGACTAGTAAATTGTCCGC
TAAATTCTGGCCGTTTTTGGCTTTTTTGTTAGACGAAGCTTGGTACCGAGCTCGGATCTCCACCCCGTAC
CGGTCCTGCAGTCGAATTCACCATGTCTAGACTGGACAAGAGCAAAGTCATAAACGGAGCTCTGGAATTA
CTCAATGGTGTCGGTATCGAAGGCCTGACGACAAGGAAACTCGCTCAAAAGCTGGGAGTTGAGCAGCCTA
CCCTGTACTGGCACGTGAAGAACAAGCGGGCCCTGCTCGATGCCCTGCCAATCGAGATGCTGGACAGGCA
TCATACCCACTTCTGCCCCCTGGAAGGCGAGTCATGGCAAGACTTTCTGCGGAACAACGCCAAGTCATAC
CGCTGTGCTCTCCTCTCACATCGCGACGGGGCTAAAGTGCATCTCGGCACCCGCCCAACAGAGAAACAGT
ACGAAACCCTGGAAAATCAGCTCGCGTTCCTGTGTCAGCAAGGCTTCTCCCTGGAGAACGCACTGTACGC
TCTGTCCGCCGTGGGCCACTTTACACTGGGCTGCGTATTGGAGGAACAGGAGCATCAAGTAGCAAAAGAG
GAAAGAGAGACACCTACCACCGATTCTATGCCCCCACTTCTGAGACAAGCAATTGAGCTGTTCGACCGGC
AGGGAGCCGAACCTGCCTTCCTTTTCGGCCTGGAACTAATCATATGTGGCCTGGAGAAACAGCTAAAGTG
CGAAAGCGGCGGGCCGACCGACGCCCTTGACGATTTTGACTTAGACATGCTCCCAGCCGATGCCCTTGAC
GACTTTGACCTTGATATGCTGCCTGCTGACGCTCTTGACGATTTTGACCTTGACATGCTCCCCGGGTAAC
TAAGTAAGGATCCGCGGCCGCACTAGAGGAATTCCGCCCCTCTCCCCCCCCCCCCTCTCCCYCCCCCCCC
Features (pLannotate 1.2.2; 35 found; start..end, strand, type, name):
     92..554     +  misc_feature   IRES: internal ribosome entry site (IRES) of the encephalomyocarditis virus (EMCV)
    570..1364    +  CDS            NeoR/KanR: aminoglycoside phosphotransferase from Tn5; aph(3')-II (or nptII); confers resistance to neomycin, kanamycin, and G418 (Geneticin®)
   1392..1475    +  CDS            large T antigen (fragment): large T antigen from SV40 (simian virus 40)
   1509..1529    +  misc_feature   MCS (fragment): pBluescript multiple cloning site
   1541..2129    +  misc_feature   WPRE: woodchuck hepatitis virus posttranscriptional regulatory element
   2137..2202    +  CDS            nef (fragment): NEF_HV1Z2 - Experimental evidence at protein level: Swiss-Prot protein existence level 1. Extracellular Nef protein targets CD4(+) T-lymphocytes for apoptosis by interacting with CXCR4 surface receptors. From Human immunodeficiency virus type 1 group M subtype D (isolate Z2/CDC-Z34) (HIV-1).
   2204..2437    +  LTR            3' LTR (ΔU3): self-inactivating 3' long terminal repeat (LTR) from HIV-1
   2642..2746    +  promoter       AmpR promoter: bla
   2747..3607    +  CDS            AmpR: β-lactamase; bla; confers resistance to ampicillin, carbenicillin, and related antibiotics
   3778..4366    +  rep_origin     ori: high-copy-number ColE1/pMB1/pBR322/pUC origin of replication
   4549..4603    +  CDS            lacI (fragment): lac repressor; lacI; The lac repressor binds to the lac operator to inhibit transcription in E. coli. This inhibition can be relieved by adding lactose or isopropyl-β-D-thiogalactopyranoside (IPTG).
   4609..4702    +  rep_origin     SV40 ori (fragment): SV40 origin of replication
   4727..4764    +  CDS            lacI (fragment): lac repressor; lacI; The lac repressor binds to the lac operator to inhibit transcription in E. coli. This inhibition can be relieved by adding lactose or isopropyl-β-D-thiogalactopyranoside (IPTG).
   4777..4798    +  protein_bind   CAP binding site: CAP binding activates transcription in the presence of cAMP. E. coli catabolite activator protein
   4813..4843    +  promoter       lac promoter: promoter for the E. coli lac operon
   4847..4869    +  protein_bind   lac operator (fragment): The lac repressor binds to the lac operator to inhibit transcription in E. coli. This inhibition can be relieved by adding lactose or isopropyl-β-D-thiogalactopyranoside (IPTG). lac repressor encoded by lacI
   4901..4984    +  polyA_signal   SV40 poly(A) signal (fragment): SV40 polyadenylation signal
   5151..5480    +  CDS            nef (fragment): NEF_HV1BR - Experimental evidence at protein level: Swiss-Prot protein existence level 1. Extracellular Nef protein targets CD4(+) T-lymphocytes for apoptosis by interacting with CXCR4 surface receptors (PubMed:14990729). From Human immunodeficiency virus type 1 group M subtype B (isolate BRU/LAI) (HIV-1).
   5528..5785    +  LTR            5' LTR (truncated): truncated 5' long terminal repeat (LTR) from HIV-1
   5832..5957    +  misc_feature   HIV-1 Ψ: packaging signal of human immunodeficiency virus type 1
   5941..6279    +  CDS            HIV-1 gag (fragment): gag protein from human immunodeficiency virus 1; gag
   6454..6687    +  misc_feature   RRE: The Rev response element (RRE) of HIV-1 allows for Rev-dependent mRNA export from the nucleus to the cytoplasm.
   7064..7164    +  CDS            Rev (fragment): human immunodeficiency virus 1 (HIV-1) Rev protein; rev; enhances nuclear export of unspliced and incompletely spliced viral mRNAs
   7209..7326    +  misc_feature   cPPT/CTS: central polypurine tract and central termination sequence of HIV-1
   7381..7651    +  protein_bind   tetracycline response element: contains seven copies of the tetracycline operator tetO tetracycline repressor TetR
   7662..7679    +  misc_feature   MCS (fragment): pUC18/19 multiple cloning site
   7684..7722    +  promoter       minimal CMV promoter: human cytomegalovirus (CMV) immediate early promoter
   7852..7876    +  protein_bind   attB1: mutant version of attB; recombination site for the Gateway® BP reaction BP Clonase™
   7888..7908    +  RBS            RBS: efficient ribosome binding site from bacteriophage T7 gene 10 (Olins and Rangwala, 1989)
   7918..9441    +  CDS            CREB5: CREB5_HUMAN - Also known as CREBPA. Experimental evidence at protein level: Swiss-Prot protein existence level 1. Binds to the cAMP response element and activates transcription. From Homo sapiens (Human).
   9554..9578    -  protein_bind   attB2: mutant version of attB; recombination site for the Gateway® BP reaction BP Clonase™
   9690..9725    +  promoter       PGK promoter (fragment): mouse phosphoglycerate kinase 1 promoter
   9743..10954   +  promoter       UbC promoter: human ubiquitin C promoter
  11013..11710   +  CDS            rtTA3 (fragment): reverse tetracycline transactivator 3 activates expression from Tet-responsive promoters in the presence of doxycycline
  11640..11750   +  CDS            VP48: 3 tandem repeats of the minimal activation domain of herpes simplex virus VP16 (Cheng et al., 2013)
