[The description below was written by a language model from this plasmid's Addgene catalogue record and pLannotate feature annotations shown in this document.]
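Description:
pInducer20-iCreb5(T59/T61D)(HA) is a doxycycline-inducible, self-inactivating HIV-1-based lentiviral expression plasmid built on the pInducer20 Gateway destination backbone. It is propagated in E. coli through a high-copy ColE1/pUC-type origin with ampicillin selection (AmpR under the bla promoter). The viral portion contains a truncated 5' LTR, the Ψ packaging signal with a gag fragment, the Rev response element, cPPT/CTS, WPRE and a ΔU3 3' LTR. These elements allow the genome to be packaged when helper functions are supplied in trans, and the integrated provirus is left without LTR promoter activity.

The insert is full-length bovine Creb5 (508 amino acids) carrying the T59/T61D substitutions and a C-terminal 3xHA tag according to the catalogue. The HA tag is not annotated separately in the feature table, and the coding sequence was matched by similarity to human CREB5. The insert was introduced by Gateway recombination and sits between attB1 and attB2 sites, downstream of a tetracycline response element with seven tetO repeats fused to a minimal CMV promoter. A second, constitutive cassette uses the human UbC promoter to drive rtTA3, followed by an EMCV IRES and NeoR. A single vector therefore supplies the reverse transactivator, G418 selection of transduced mammalian cells and the inducible gene. rtTA3 binds the response element only in the presence of doxycycline, which switches on Creb5 expression.

The replacement of threonines with aspartate suggests a phosphomimetic design, although the record does not state this. The associated publication concerns the role of Creb5 in establishing competence for Prg4 expression in articular cartilage, so the construct presumably serves for inducible expression of this variant in that setting.
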