Addgene plasmid #195028: pInducer20-iCreb5(T59/T61D)(HA)
Purpose: HA-tagged Creb5(T59/T61D) in pInducer20 lentivirus destination vector
Depositing lab: Andrew Lassar & Cheng-Hai Zhang. Depositing organization: Harvard Medical School. Publication: Creb5 establishes the competence for Prg4 expression in articular cartilage. Zhang CH, Gao Y, Jadhav U, Hung HH, Holton KM, Grodzinsky AJ, Shivdasani RA, Lassar AB. Commun Biol. 2021 Mar 12;4(1):332. doi: 10.1038/s42003-021-01857-0. PubMed 33712729.
Backbone
  Vector backbone: pInducer20
  Backbone manufacturer: Stephen Elledge (Addgene plasmid # 44012
  Vector type: Mammalian Expression, Lentiviral
Growth in bacteria
  Bacterial resistance: Ampicillin, 100 μg/mL
  Growth temperature: 37°C
  Growth strain: NEB Stable
  Copy number: High Copy
Gene/Insert
  Gene/Insert name: HA-tagged Creb5 (full length, 508aa; with with T59/T61D mutation)
  Species: B. taurus (bovine)
  Insert size (bp): 1620
  Mutation: T59/T61D
  Entrez Gene: CREB5
  Tag / fusion protein: 3xHA (C terminal on insert)
  Cloning method: Gateway Cloning
  Sequencing primers: 5′ n/a
Terms and licenses: Academic/Nonprofit Terms; Industry Terms: Not Available to Industry
How to cite: pInducer20-iCreb5(T59/T61D)(HA) was a gift from Andrew Lassar & Cheng-Hai Zhang (Addgene plasmid # 195028 ; http://n2t.net/addgene:195028 ; RRID:Addgene_195028)
